>Addgene plasmid #42354 | DRP2A | depositor partial sequence | sequence record 57187 | DRP2A sequence 1534 bps
CATATGCACCATCATCATCATCATTCTTCTGGTGTAGATCTGGGTACCGAGAACCTGTACTTCCAATCCA
TGACGAGCGATCGTCTTCTGATCAAAGGAGGTAAAATTGTTAATGATGACCAGTCGTTCTATGCAGACAT
ATACATGGAAGATGGGTTGATCAAGCAAATAGGAGAAAATCTGATTGTGCCAGGAGGAGTGAAGACCATC
GAGGCCCACTCCCGGATGGTGATCCCCGGAGGAATTGACGTCCACACTCGTTTCCAGATGCCTGATCAGG
GAATGACGTCTGCTGATGATTTCTTCCAAGGAACCAAGGCGGCCCTGGCTGGGGGAACCACTATGATCAT
TGACCACGTTGTTCCTGAGCCTGGGACAAGCCTGCTCGCTGCCTTTGACCAGTGGAGGGAATGGGCCGAC
AGCAAGTCCTGCTGTGACTACTCTCTGCATGTGGACATCAGCGAGTGGCATAAGGGCATCCAGGAGGAGA
TGGAAGCGCTTGTGAAGGATCACGGGGTAAATTCCTTCCTCGTGTACATGGCTTTCAAAGATCGCTTCCA
GCTAACGGATTGCCAGATTTATGAAGTACTGAGTGTGATCCGGGATATTGGCGCCATAGCCCAAGTCCAC
GCAGAAAATGGCGACATCATTGCAGAGGAGCAGCAGAGGATCCTGGATCTGGGCATCACGGGCCCCGAGG
GACATGTGCTGAGCCGACCTGAGGAGGTCGAGGCCGAAGCCGTGAATCGTGCCATCACCATCGCCAACCA
GACCAACTGCCCGCTGTATATCACCAAGGTGATGAGCAAAAGCTCTGCTGAGGTCATCGCCCAGGCACGG
AAGAAGGGAACTGTGGTGTATGGCGAGCCCATCACTGCCAGCTTGGGAACGGACGGCTCCCATTACTGGA
GCAAGAACTGGGCCAAGGCTGCTGCCTTTGTCACCTCCCCACCCTTGAGCCCTGATCCAACCACTCCAGA
CTTTCTCAACTCCTTGCTGTCCTGTGGAGACCTCCAGGTCACGGGCAGTGCCCATTGCACGTTTAACACT
GCCCAGAAGGCTGTAGGAAAGGACAACTTCACCCTGATTCCGGAGGGCACCAATGGCACTGAGGAGCGGA
TGTCCGTCATCTGGGACAAGGCTGTGGTCACTGGGAAGATGGATGAGAACCAGTTTGTGGCTGTGACCAG
CACCAATGCAGCCAAAGTCTTCAACCTTTACCCCCGGAAAGGCCGCATTGCTGTGGGATCCGATGCCGAC
CTGGTCATCTGGGACCCCGACAGCGTTAAAACCATCTCTGCCAAGACACACAACAGCTCTCTCGAGTACA
ACATCTTTGAAGGCATGGAGTGCCGCGGCTCCCCACTGGTAGTCATCAGCCAGGGGAAGATTGTCCTGGA
GGACGGCACCCTGCATGTCACCGAAGGCTCTGGACGCTACATTCCCCGGAAGCCCTTCCCTGATTTTGTT
TACAAGCGTATCAAGGCAAGGAGCAGGCTGGCTGAGTAACAGTAAAGGTGGATACGGATCCGAA
