>Addgene plasmid #42354 | DRP2A | addgene partial sequence | sequence record 59299 | T7 5'-TAATACGACTCACTATAGGG-3'
ATTCCCTCTAGAAATAATTTTGTTTAACTTTAAGAAGGAGATATACATATGCACCATCATCATCATCATT
CTTCTGGTGTAGATCTGGGTACCGAGAACCTGTACTTCCAATCCATGACGAGCGATCGTCTTCTGATCAA
AGGAGGTAAAATTGTTAATGATGACCAGTCGTTCTATGCAGACATATACATGGAAGATGGGTTGATCAAG
CAAATAGGAGAAAATCTGATTGTGCCAGGAGGAGTGAAGACCATCGAGGCCCACTCCCGGATGGTGATCC
CCGGAGGAATTGACGTCCACACTCGTTTCCAGATGCCTGATCAGGGAATGACGTCTGCTGATGATTTCTT
CCAAGGAACCAAGGCGGCCCTGGCTGGGGGAACCACTATGATCATTGACCACGTTGTTCCTGAGCCTGGG
ACAAGCCTGCTCGCTGCCTTTGACCAGTGGAGGGAATGGGCCGACAGCAAGTCCTGCTGTGACTACTCTC
TGCATGTGGACATCAGCGAGTGGCATAAGGGCATCCAGGAGGAGATGGAAGCGCTTGTGAAGGATCACGG
GGTAAATTCCTTCCTCGTGTACATGGCTTTCAAAGATCGCTTCCAGCTAACGGATTGCCAGATTTATGAA
GTACTGAGTGTGATCCGGGATATTGGCGCCATAGCCCAAGTCCACGCAGAAAATGGCGACATCATTGCAG
AGGAGCAGCAGAGGATCCTGGATCTGGGCATCACGGGCCCCGAGGGACATGTGCTGAGCCGACCTGAGGA
GGTCGAGGCCGAAGCCGTGAATCGTGCCATCACCATCGCCAACCAGACCAACTGCCCGCTGTATATCACC
AAGGTGATGAGCAAAAGCTCTGCTGAGGTCATCGCCCAGGCACGGAAGAAGGGAACTGTGGTGTATGGCG
AGCCCATCACTGCCAGCTTGGGAACGGACGGCTCCCATTACTGGAGCAAGAACTGGGCCAAGGCTGCTGC
CTTTGTCACCTCCCCACCCTTGAGCC
