[The description below was written by a language model from this plasmid's Addgene catalogue record.]
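Description:
DRP2A is a bacterial expression plasmid built on the pNIC28-Bsa4 backbone from the Structural Genomics Consortium, designed to produce recombinant human protein in E. coli for structure determination. It is maintained as a high-copy plasmid under kanamycin selection. The record does not list the origin of replication or the promoter explicitly. However, the recommended sequencing primers (T7 forward and T7 terminator) and the depositor's suggestion of a BL21(DE3)-derived expression strain are consistent with a T7 promoter/terminator cassette, which requires a host supplying T7 RNA polymerase. That suggested strain carries a rare-codon tRNA supplement, which helps with translation of human coding sequences in bacteria.

The insert is a roughly 1.5 kb fragment of human DPYSL2, which encodes dihydropyrimidinase-like 2, also known as CRMP-2, DRP-2 or ULIP-2. It was introduced by ligation-independent cloning. The catalogue entry cautions that the insert may not be the full open reading frame, as is typical of constructs trimmed to a crystallisable domain boundary. The mutation field only points to the depositor comments, so any sequence differences from the reference are not specified in the record. The protein is expressed with an N-terminal hexahistidine tag followed by a TEV protease cleavage site. This arrangement allows capture by immobilised metal affinity chromatography and later removal of the tag. The construct is associated with a deposited crystal structure of this protein, and its main use is producing purified DPYSL2 for crystallography or related biochemical and biophysical work.
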