Addgene plasmid #42354: DRP2A
Purpose: Bacterial expression for structure determination; may not be full ORF
Depositing lab: Nicola Burgess-Brown. Depositing organization: University of Oxford.
Backbone
  Vector backbone: pNIC28-Bsa4
  Backbone manufacturer: SGC
  Vector type: Bacterial Expression
Growth in bacteria
  Bacterial resistance: Kanamycin, 50 μg/mL
  Growth temperature: 37°C
  Growth strain: Mach1 ;
  Copy number: High Copy
Gene/Insert
  Gene/Insert name: DRP2A (alt names: DPYSL2___; gi|45501286; PDB:2GSE)
  Species: H. sapiens (human)
  Insert size (bp): 1534
  Mutation: See Comments
  GenBank ID: DPYSL2___ gi|45501286
  Entrez Gene: DPYSL2 (a.k.a. CRMP-2, CRMP2, DHPRP2, DRP-2, DRP2, N2A3, ULIP-2, ULIP2)
  Tag / fusion protein: His6-TEV (N terminal on insert)
  Cloning method: Ligation Independent Cloning
  Sequencing primers: 5′ T7; 3′ T7-term
Terms and licenses: Academic/Nonprofit Terms; Industry Terms: Not Available to Industry
Depositor comments: http://www.thesgc.org/structures/2GSE/ Use BL21(DE3)-R3-pRARE2 strain for expression.
How to cite: DRP2A was a gift from Nicola Burgess-Brown (Addgene plasmid # 42354 ; http://n2t.net/addgene:42354 ; RRID:Addgene_42354)
